>Addgene plasmid #212082 | 5'-3xFLAG Chtop-exon_siResist minimal CMV pCDNA5 | addgene full sequence | sequence record 421029 | Addgene NGS Result
CGGCGGTGGAATCGAAATCTCGTAGTACGTGCTATTCCTTTGCCCTCGGACGAGTGCTGGGGCGTCGGTT
TCCACTATCGGCGAGTACTTCTACACAGCCATCGGTCCAGACGGCCGCGCTTCTGCGGGCGATTTGTGTA
CGCCCGACAGTCCCGGCTCCGGATCGGACGATTGCGTCGCATCGACCCTGCGCCCAAGCTGCATCATCGA
AATTGCCGTCAACCAAGCTCTGATAGAGTTGGTCAAGACCAATGCGGAGCATATACGCCCGGAGCCGCGG
CGATCCTGCAAGCTCCGGATGCCTCCGCTCGAAGTAGCGCGTCTGCTGCTCCATACAAGCCAACCACGGC
CTCCAGAAGAAGATGTTGGCGACCTCGTATTGGGAATCCCCGAACATCGCCTCGCTCCAGTCAATGACCG
CTGTTATGCGGCCATTGTCCGTCAGGACATTGTTGGAGCCGAAATCCGCGTGCACGAGGTGCCGGACTTC
GGGGCAGTCCTCGGCCCAAAGCATCAGCTCATCGAGAGCCTGCGCGACGGACGCACTGACGGTGTCGTCC
ATCACAGTTTGCCAGTGATACACATGGGGATCAGCAATCGCGCATATGAAATCACGCCATGTAGTGTATT
GACCGATTCCTTGCGGTCCGAATGGGCCGAACCCGCTCGTCTGGCTAAGATCGGCCGCAGCGATCGCATC
CATGGCCTCCGCGACCGGCTGCAGAACAGCGGGCAGTTCGGTTTCAGGCAGGTCTTGCAACGTGACACCC
TGTGCACGGCGGGAGATGCAATAGGTCAGGCTCTCGCTGAACTCCCCAATGTCAAGCACTTCCGGAATCG
GGAGCGCGGCCGATGCAAAGTGCCGATAAACATAACGATCTTTGTAGAAACCATCGGCGCAGCTATTTAC
CCGCAGGACATATCCACGCCCTCCTACATCGAAGCTGAAAGCACGAGATTCTTCGCCCTCCGAGAGCTGC
ATCAGGTCGGAGACGCTGTCGAACTTTTCGATCAGAAACTTCTCGACAGACGTCGCGGTGAGTTCAGGCT
TTTTGGCCAAGGAAGTTCCTATACTTTCTAGAGAATAGGAACTTCGGAATAGGAACTTCTAGGTACGTGA
ACCATCACCCT
[91 nt withheld, positions 1132-1222]
G
[124 nt withheld, positions 1224-1347]
GGGGATACCCCCTAGAGCCCCAGCTGGTTCTTTCCGCCTCAGAAGCCATAGAGCCCACCGCATCCCCAGC
ATGCCTGCTATTGTCTTCCCAATCCTCCCCCTTGCTGTCCTGCCCCACCCCACCCCCCAGAATAGAATGA
CACCTACTCAGACAATGCGATGCAATTTCCTCATTTTATTAGGAAAGGACAGTGGGAGTGGCACCTTCCA
GGGTCAAGGAAGGCACGGGGGAGGGGCAAACAACAGATGGCTGGCAACTAGAAGGCACAGTCGAGGCTGA
TCAGCGGGTTTAAACGGGCCCTCTAGACTCGAGTCAGACCACTTTGTACAAGAAAGTTGGGTATCAATCA
TTGGTTTCAGGATCTGTCTGTGCCATGTAGGCATCCAATTCAGCATCCAGGTGTCCTTTGGTCTTGGACA
TATAGGCATCCAATTGGTTGTCCAGCTGCTCCTTGGTCAATACAGGGCGAGTGAGGGCACCTCTCCCTCG
GCCACGACCTCGGCCTCTGCCTCCAAAGCCCCCTCTTCCCCGACCTATCATACCCCGACCTCGGAGCGAC
ATCCCACCCCTAAGCAGGGTTCTGGTAGCACGTCCCCCACGTAGTCCTCCTCGGGGCAAGCCTCTCTGGA
TTATGGGTAGGCCTCTTCCTCCAATTGCTCCCCTGGCCAGGGCACCTATGGGTCGGCCTAACCGTGCCTG
GATATTACTCTTACCCAGGCGCTGCTTTAAGCTCTTCTGCTTAAGTTTTAATGCTGCCTGGACAGAGGGT
CTATTCTCCATCTGCTGGGCCAGTCTTCTGTTTCTGGCACTGGCTAGCTGCTGCTGCTGCTGCATCGAAG
CCCGAATATTCACTGGCATCGGCTGTTTGTTCTTCAGCATATTAGTAAAGCGCTCATTTAGAGACATCTT
GGTGGTGCTTTTTAGCACAACTTTCGGCGCTGACTGTGCAGCGGTGCCAACTTTTTTGTACAAACTTGTC
TTGTCATCGTCATCCTTGTAATCGATGTCATGATCATATGTATCACCGTCATGGTCTTTGTAGTCCATGG
TGGAAGCTTAAGTTTAAACGCTAGAGGATCCAGCCTCCGCGGAGGCTGGATCGGTCCCGGTGTCTTCTAT
GGAGGTCAAAACAGCGTGGATGGCGTCTCCAGGCGATCTGACGGTTCACTAAACGAGCTCTGCTTATATA
GGGGGTACCTTCTCTATCACTGATAGGGAGCTCGAGACGTGTCGACTTCTCTATCACTGATAGGGAGACG
TTCTAGACGTACCTTCTCTATCACTGATAGGGAGCTCGAGACGTGTCGACTTCTCTATCACTGATAGGGA
GACGTGCGGCCAGCTTGGATCCCTCGAGACGCGTATATCTGGCCCGTACATCGCGAAGCAGCGCAAAACG
CCTAACCCTAAGCAGATTCTTCATGCAATTGTCGGTCAAGCCTTGCCTTGTTGTAGCTTAAATTTTGCTC
GCGCACTACTCAGCGACCTCCAACACACAAGCAGGGAGCAGATACTGGCTTAACTATGCGGCATCAGAGC
AGATTGTACTGAGAGTGCACCATAGGGGATCGGGAGATCTCCCGATCCGTCGACGTCAGGTGGCACTTTT
CGGGGAAATGTGCGCGGAACCCCTATTTGTTTATTTTTCTAAATACATTCAAATATGTATCCGCTCATGA
GACAATAACCCTGATAAATGCTTCAATAATATTGAAAAAGGAAGAGTATGAGTATTCAACATTTCCGTGT
CGCCCTTATTCCCTTTTTTGCGGCATTTTGCCTTCCTGTTTTTGCTCACCCAGAAACGCTGGTGAAAGTA
AAAGATGCTGAAGATCAGTTGGGTGCACGAGTGGGTTACATCGAACTGGATCTCAACAGCGGTAAGATCC
TTGAGAGTTTTCGCCCCGAAGAACGTTTTCCAATGATGAGCACTTTTAAAGTTCTGCTATGTGGCGCGGT
ATTATCCCGTATTGACGCCGGGCAAGAGCAACTCGGTCGCCGCATACACTATTCTCAGAATGACTTGGTT
GAGTACTCACCAGTCACAGAAAAGCATCTTACGGATGGCATGACAGTAAGAGAATTATGCAGTGCTGCCA
TAACCATGAGTGATAACACTGCGGCCAACTTACTTCTGACAACGATCGGAGGACCGAAGGAGCTAACCGC
TTTTTTGCACAACATGGGGGATCATGTAACTCGCCTTGATCGTTGGGAACCGGAGCTGAATGAAGCCATA
CCAAACGACGAGCGTGACACCACGATGCCTGTAGCAATGGCAACAACGTTGCGCAAACTATTAACTGGCG
AACTACTTACTCTAGCTTCCCGGCAACAATTAATAGACTGGATGGAGGCGGATAAAGTTGCAGGACCACT
TCTGCGCTCGGCCCTTCCGGCTGGCTGGTTTATTGCTGATAAATCTGGAGCCGGTGAGCGTGGGTCTCGC
GGTATCATTGCAGCACTGGGGCCAGATGGTAAGCCCTCCCGTATCGTAGTTATCTACACGACGGGGAGTC
AGGCAACTATGGATGAACGAAATAGACAGATCGCTGAGATAGGTGCCTCACTGATTAAGCATTGGTAACT
GTCAGACCAAGTTTACTCATATATACTTTAGATTGATTTAAAACTTCATTTTTAATTTAAAAGGATCTAG
GTGAAGATCCTTTTTGATAATCTCATGACCAAAATCCCTTAACGTGAGTTTTCGTTCCACTGAGCGTCAG
ACCCCGTAGAAAAGATCAAAGGATCTTCTTGAGATCCTTTTTTTCTGCGCGTAATCTGCTGCTTGCAAAC
AAAAAAACCACCGCTACCAGCGGTGGTTTGTTTGCCGGATCAAGAGCTACCAACTCTTTTTCCGAAGGTA
ACTGGCTTCAGCAGAGCGCAGATACCAAATACTGTTCTTCTAGTGTAGCCGTAGTTAGGCCACCACTTCA
AGAACTCTGTAGCACCGCCTACATACCTCGCTCTGCTAATCCTGTTACCAGTGGCTGCTGCCAGTGGCGA
TAAGTCGTGTCTTACCGGGTTGGACTCAAGACGATAGTTACCGGATAAGGCGCAGCGGTCGGGCTGAACG
GGGGGTTCGTGCACACAGCCCAGCTTGGAGCGAACGACCTACACCGAACTGAGATACCTACAGCGTGAGC
TATGAGAAAGCGCCACGCTTCCCGAAGGGAGAAAGGCGGACAGGTATCCGGTAAGCGGCAGGGTCGGAAC
AGGAGAGCGCACGAGGGAGCTTCCAGGGGGAAACGCCTGGTATCTTTATAGTCCTGTCGGGTTTCGCCAC
CTCTGACTTGAGCGTCGATTTTTGTGATGCTCGTCAGGGGGGCGGAGCCTATGGAAAAACGCCAGCAACG
CGGCCTTTTTACGGTTCCTGGCCTTTTGCTGGCCTTTTGCTCACATGTTCTTTCCTGCGTTATCCCCTGA
TTCTGTGGATAACCGTATTACCGCCTTTGAGTGAGCTGATACCGCTCGCCGCAGCCGAACGACCGAGCGC
AGCGAGTCAGTGAGCGAGGAAGCGGAAGAGCGCCCAATACGCAAACCGCCTCTCCCCGCGCGTTGGCCGA
TTCATTAATGCAGCTGGCACGACAGGTTTCCCGACTGGAAAGCGGGCAGTGAGCGCAACGCAATTAATGT
GAGTTAGCTCACTCATTAGGCACCCCAGGCTTTACACTTTATGCTTCCGGCTCGTATGTTGTGTGGAATT
GTGAGCGGATAACAATTTCACACAGGAAACAGCTATGACCATGATTACGCCAAGCTCTAGCTAGAGGTCG
ACGGTATACAGACATGATAAGATACATTGATGAGTTTGGACAAACCACAACTAGAATGCAGTGAAAAAAA
TGCTTTATTTGTGAAATTTGTGATGCTATTGCTTTATTTGTAACCATTATAAGCTGCAATAAACAAGTTG
GGGTGGGCGAAGAACTCCAGCATGAGATCCCCGCGCTGGAGGATCATCCAGCCGGCGTCCCGGAAAACGA
TTCCGAAGCCCAACCTTTCATAGAAGG
Features (pLannotate 1.2.2; 24 found; start..end, strand, type, name):
     32..1054    -  CDS            HygR: hygromycin B phosphotransferase confers resistance to hygromycin
   1062..1109    -  protein_bind   FRT: FLP-mediated recombination occurs in the 8-bp core sequence TCTAGAAA (Turan and Bode, 2011). FLP recombinase from the Saccharomyces cerevisiae 2μ plasmid
   1114..1347    -  rep_origin     f1 ori (fragment) (sequence partly withheld): f1 bacteriophage origin of replication; arrow indicates direction of (+) strand synthesis
   1368..1389    -  promoter       SV40 promoter (fragment): SV40 enhancer and early promoter
   1393..1617    -  polyA_signal   bGH poly(A) signal: bovine growth hormone polyadenylation signal
   1665..1689    +  protein_bind   attB2: mutant version of attB; recombination site for the Gateway® BP reaction BP Clonase™
   1694..2299    -  CDS            Chtop (fragment): CHTOP_MOUSE - Also known as Fop. Experimental evidence at protein level: Swiss-Prot protein existence level 1. Plays an important role in the ligand-dependent activation of estrogen receptor target genes (By similarity). May play a role in the silencing of fetal globin genes (PubMed:20688955). Recruits the 5FMC complex to ZNF148, leading to desumoylation of ZNF148 and subsequent transactivation of ZNF148 target genes (PubMed:22872859). Required for the tumorigenicity of glioblastoma cells. Binds to 5- hydroxymethylcytosine (5hmC) and associates with the methylosome complex containing PRMT1, PR
   2308..2325    -  protein_bind   attB1 (fragment): mutant version of attB; core recombination site for the Gateway® BP reaction BP Clonase™
   2327..2350    -  CDS            FLAG: FLAG® epitope tag, followed by an enterokinase cleavage site
   2494..2539    -  promoter       TRE3GV promoter (fragment): 3rd-generation Tet-responsive promoter that can be activated by binding of Tet-On® 3G, optimized for retroviral and lentiviral vectors
   2547..2567    -  promoter       tight TRE promoter (fragment): Tet-responsive promoter PTight, consisting of seven tet operator sequences followed by the minimal CMV promoter
   2584..2604    -  promoter       tight TRE promoter (fragment): Tet-responsive promoter PTight, consisting of seven tet operator sequences followed by the minimal CMV promoter
   2621..2641    -  promoter       tight TRE promoter (fragment): Tet-responsive promoter PTight, consisting of seven tet operator sequences followed by the minimal CMV promoter
   2658..2678    -  promoter       tight TRE promoter (fragment): Tet-responsive promoter PTight, consisting of seven tet operator sequences followed by the minimal CMV promoter
   2859..2911    +  misc_feature   bom (fragment): basis of mobility region from pBR322
   2970..3074    +  promoter       AmpR promoter: bla
   3075..3935    +  CDS            AmpR: β-lactamase; bla; confers resistance to ampicillin, carbenicillin, and related antibiotics
   4106..4694    +  rep_origin     ori: high-copy-number ColE1/pMB1/pBR322/pUC origin of replication
   4877..4969    +  CDS            lacI (fragment): lac repressor; lacI; The lac repressor binds to the lac operator to inhibit transcription in E. coli. This inhibition can be relieved by adding lactose or isopropyl-β-D-thiogalactopyranoside (IPTG).
   4982..5003    +  protein_bind   CAP binding site: CAP binding activates transcription in the presence of cAMP. E. coli catabolite activator protein
   5018..5048    +  promoter       lac promoter: promoter for the E. coli lac operon
   5056..5072    +  protein_bind   lac operator: The lac repressor binds to the lac operator to inhibit transcription in E. coli. This inhibition can be relieved by adding lactose or isopropyl-β-D-thiogalactopyranoside (IPTG). lac repressor encoded by lacI
   5145..5266    -  polyA_signal   SV40 poly(A) signal: SV40 polyadenylation signal
   5261..22      -  CDS            ble (fragment) (across the origin): BLE_KLEPN - Experimental evidence at protein level: Swiss-Prot protein existence level 1. Binding protein with a strong affinity to the bleomycin family of antibiotics. Binds to CL990; an antimitotic-antibiotic compound. From Klebsiella pneumoniae.
