[The description below was written by a language model from this plasmid's Addgene catalogue record and pLannotate feature annotations shown in this document.]
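Description:
5'-3xFLAG Chtop-exon_siResist minimal CMV pCDNA5 is a mammalian expression plasmid on a pcDNA5-type Flp-In backbone, made by Gateway LR recombination and intended for site-specific integration into N2a cells that carry a genomic FRT site and express the rtTA3 transactivator. In bacteria it is maintained as a high-copy plasmid through a ColE1/pUC origin and selected with ampicillin (AmpR under its own bla promoter). The annotation also picks up a partial f1 origin and remnants of lac regulatory elements and a ble fragment, which appear to be backbone leftovers.

The payload is a mouse Chtop coding sequence flanked by attB1 and attB2 sites, preceded by an N-terminal FLAG epitope (3xFLAG according to the name, although only one FLAG unit is annotated) and followed by the bGH polyadenylation signal. The name indicates the isoform that includes an alternative exon, and the recorded mutation makes the transcript resistant to an siRNA, so the tagged protein can be expressed while the endogenous gene is knocked down. Upstream, the annotation detects repeated tet-operator-type fragments and a TRE/minimal CMV segment, consistent with a tetracycline-responsive promoter that is activated by rtTA3 in the presence of doxycycline.

Next to the expression cassette, an FRT site sits directly in front of a hygromycin phosphotransferase coding sequence with an SV40 poly(A) signal but no annotated promoter of its own. In the standard Flp-In design, FLP-mediated recombination places this gene behind a genomic promoter, so hygromycin resistance reports correct integration. The resulting isogenic, inducible lines suit comparisons of exon-dependent protein interactions and function, in keeping with the associated study of alternative exon-dependent interactome remodelling.
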