Addgene plasmid #212082: 5'-3xFLAG Chtop-exon_siResist minimal CMV pCDNA5
Purpose: LR vector for integration of Chtop-exon_siResist into N2a FRT rtTA3 expression cells
Depositing lab: Benjamin Blencowe. Depositing organization: University of Toronto. Publication: Systematic analysis of alternative exon-dependent interactome remodeling reveals multitasking functions of gene regulatory factors. Roth JF, Braunschweig U, Wu M, Li JD, Lin ZY, Larsen B, Weatheritt RJ, Gingras AC, Blencowe BJ. Mol Cell. 2023 Dec 7;83(23):4222-4238.e10. doi: 10.1016/j.molcel.2023.10.034. PubMed 38065061.
Backbone
  Vector backbone: 5'-3xFLAG minimal CMV pCDNA5
  Vector type: Mammalian Expression
Growth in bacteria
  Bacterial resistance: Ampicillin, 100 μg/mL
  Growth temperature: 37°C
  Growth strain: DH5alpha
  Copy number: High Copy
Gene/Insert
  Gene/Insert name: Chtop-exon_siResist (alt name: NP_001280707.1)
  Species: M. musculus (mouse)
  Mutation: GCCTATATGTCCAAGACCA
  Entrez Gene: Chtop (a.k.a. 2500003M10Rik, Fop, Srag)
  Cloning method: Gateway Cloning
Terms and licenses: Academic/Nonprofit Terms; Industry Terms: Not Available to Industry
How to cite: 5'-3xFLAG Chtop-exon_siResist minimal CMV pCDNA5 was a gift from Benjamin Blencowe (Addgene plasmid # 212082 ; http://n2t.net/addgene:212082 ; RRID:Addgene_212082)
